Addgene plasmid #22418: pBABE-puro mCherry-EGFP-LC3B
Purpose: retroviral expression of mCherry, EGFP-tagged LC3
Depositing lab: Jayanta Debnath. Depositing organization: University of California, San Francisco (UCSF). Publication: PLIC proteins or ubiquilins regulate autophagy-dependent cell survival during nutrient starvation. N'Diaye EN, Kajihara KK, Hsieh I, Morisaki H, Debnath J, Brown EJ. EMBO Rep. 2009 Feb;10(2):173-9. doi: 10.1038/embor.2008.238. Epub 2009 Jan 16. PubMed 19148225.
Backbone
  Vector backbone: pBABE-puro
  Backbone size w/o insert (bp): 5169
  Vector type: Mammalian Expression, Retroviral
  Selectable markers: Puromycin
Growth in bacteria
  Bacterial resistance: Ampicillin, 100 μg/mL
  Growth temperature: 37°C
  Growth strain: DH5alpha
  Copy number: High Copy
Gene/Insert
  Gene/Insert name: microtubule-associated protein 1 light chain 3 beta (alt names: MAP1LC3B; LC3B; LC3)
  Species: H. sapiens (human)
  Insert size (bp): 1900
  GenBank ID: BC045759
  Entrez Gene: MAP1LC3B (a.k.a. ATG8F, LC3B, MAP1A/1BLC3, MAP1LC3B-a)
  Tag / fusion protein: mCherry (N terminal on insert); eGFP (N terminal on insert)
  Cloning method: Restriction Enzyme; 5′ cloning site BamHI (destroyed during cloning); 3′ cloning site SalI (not destroyed)
  Sequencing primers: 5′ n/a
Resource information
  A portion of this plasmid was derived from a plasmid made by: pDest-mCherry-EGFP-hLC3b from Terje Johansen from the Biochemistry Department, Institute of Medical Biology, University of Tromsøl.
Terms and licenses: Academic/Nonprofit Terms; Industry Terms: Not Available to Industry
Depositor comments: Please click the "Notes from Addgene" link above for sequence submitted by a requesting scientist and further observations on using this plasmid.
How to cite: pBABE-puro mCherry-EGFP-LC3B was a gift from Jayanta Debnath (Addgene plasmid # 22418)
