[The description below was written by a language model from this plasmid's Addgene catalogue record and pLannotate feature annotations shown in this document.]
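Description:
pBABE-puro mCherry-EGFP-LC3B is a Moloney murine leukemia virus-based retroviral expression plasmid built on the pBABE-puro backbone for stable delivery of a tandem fluorescent LC3B reporter into mammalian cells. In bacteria it is maintained through a high-copy ColE1/pUC-type origin and selected with ampicillin via the β-lactamase gene and its native promoter. The viral portion consists of a 5′ LTR, a packaging signal (Ψ) and a truncated gag segment lacking its start codon, which together allow the transcribed genome to be encapsidated when the plasmid is introduced into a packaging cell line that supplies the viral proteins in trans. A 3′ LTR closes the provirus. The automated annotation also flags a short adjacent fragment as resembling a ΔU3 self-inactivating LTR, but a full-length LTR is annotated immediately after it.

The payload is a single open reading frame of about 1.9 kb encoding mCherry, then EGFP, then human MAP1LC3B, with both fluorescent proteins N-terminal to LC3B. No internal promoter is annotated upstream of it, so expression is presumably driven from the 5′ LTR, as is standard for pBABE vectors. An attB1 Gateway site between mCherry and EGFP is a remnant of the destination vector from which the fusion was derived. Downstream, an SV40 enhancer/early promoter drives puromycin N-acetyltransferase, allowing selection of transduced cells.

LC3B is an Atg8 family member that associates with autophagosomes. Because EGFP is more acid-sensitive than mCherry, such tandem tags are generally used to follow autophagic flux, with dual-colour puncta marking autophagosomes and red-only puncta marking acidified autolysosomes. The record itself states only retroviral expression of the tagged LC3, deposited with a study of autophagy-dependent survival during nutrient starvation.
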