Features (pLannotate 1.2.2; 15 found; start..end, strand, type, name):
      1..470     +  LTR            LTR: long terminal repeat from Moloney murine leukemia virus
    594..868     +  misc_feature   MESV Ψ (fragment): packaging signal of murine embryonic stem cell virus
    935..1351    +  CDS            gag (truncated): truncated Moloney murine leukemia virus (MMLV) gag gene lacking the start codon
   1368..2075    +  CDS            mCherry: mCherry is a basic (constitutively fluorescent) red fluorescent protein published in 2004, derived from Discosoma sp.. It is reported to be a very rapidly-maturing monomer with low acid sensitivity.
   2103..2127    +  protein_bind   attB1: mutant version of attB; recombination site for the Gateway® BP reaction BP Clonase™
   2142..2858    +  CDS            EGFP: EGFP is a basic (constitutively fluorescent) green fluorescent protein published in 1996, derived from Aequorea victoria. It is reported to be a rapidly-maturing weak dimer with moderate acid sensitivity.
   2886..3260    +  CDS            LC3B: human LC3 protein; MAP1LC3B; Atg8 family member found on autophagosomes
   3280..3609    +  promoter       SV40 promoter: SV40 enhancer and early promoter
   3619..4218    +  CDS            PuroR: puromycin N-acetyltransferase; pac from Streptomyces alboniger; confers resistance to puromycin
   4317..4438    +  LTR            3' LTR (ΔU3) (fragment): self-inactivating 3' long terminal repeat (LTR) from Moloney murine leukemia virus
   4439..4908    +  LTR            LTR: long terminal repeat from Moloney murine leukemia virus
   4974..5026    -  CDS            lacI (fragment): lac repressor; lacI; The lac repressor binds to the lac operator to inhibit transcription in E. coli. This inhibition can be relieved by adding lactose or isopropyl-β-D-thiogalactopyranoside (IPTG).
   5209..5797    -  rep_origin     ori: high-copy-number ColE1/pMB1/pBR322/pUC origin of replication
   5957..6817    -  CDS            AmpR: β-lactamase; bla; confers resistance to ampicillin, carbenicillin, and related antibiotics
   6818..6922    -  promoter       AmpR promoter: bla
>Addgene plasmid #22418 | pBABE-puro mCherry-EGFP-LC3B | addgene full sequence | sequence record 215602 | Addgene NGS Result
CTGAATATGGGCCAAACAGGATATCTGTGGTAAGCAGTTCCTGCCCCGGCTCAGGGCCAAGAACAGATGG
AACAGCTGAATATGGGCCAAACAGGATATCTGTGGTAAGCAGTTCCTGCCCCGGCTCAGGGCCAAGAACA
GATGGTCCCCAGATGCGGTCCAGCCCTCAGCAGTTTCTAGAGAACCATCAGATGTTTCCAGGGTGCCCCA
AGGACCTGAAATGACCCTGTGCCTTATTTGAACTAACCAATCAGTTCGCTTCTCGCTTCTGTTCGCGCGC
TTCTGCTCCCCGAGCTCAATAAAAGAGCCCACAACCCCTCACTCGGGGCGCCAGTCCTCCGATTGACTGA
GTCGCCCGGGTACCCGTGTATCCAATAAACCCTCTTGCAGTTGCATCCGACTTGTGGTCTCGCTGTTCCT
TGGGAGGGTCTCCTCTGAGTGATTGACTACCCGTCAGCGGGGGTCTTTCATTTGGGGGCTCGTCCGGGAT
CGGGAGACCCCTGCCCAGGGACCACCGACCCACCACCGGGAGGCAAGCTGGCCAGCAACTTATCTGTGTC
TGTCCGATTGTCTAGTGTCTATGACTGATTTTATGCGCCTGCGTCGGTACTAGTTAGCTAACTAGCTCTG
TATCTGGCGGACCCGTGGTGGAACTGACGAGTTCTGAACACCCGGCCGCAACCCTGGGAGACGTCCCAGG
GACTTTGGGGGCCGTTTTTGTGGCCCGACCTGAGGAAGGGAGTCGATGTGGAATCCGACCCCGTCAGGAT
ATGTGGTTCTGGTAGGAGACGAGAACCTAAAACAGTTCCCGCCTCCGTCTGAATTTTTGCTTTCGGTTTG
GAACCGAAGCCGCGCGTCTTGTCTGCTGCAGCGCTGCAGCATCGTTCTGTGTTGTCTCTGTCTGACTGTG
TTTCTGTATTTGTCTGAAAATTAGGGCCAGACTGTTACCACTCCCTTAAGTTTGACCTTAGGTCACTGGA
AAGATGTCGAGCGGATCGCTCACAACCAGTCGGTAGATGTCAAGAAGAGACGTTGGGTTACCTTCTGCTC
TGCAGAATGGCCAACCTTTAACGTCGGATGGCCGCGAGACGGCACCTTTAACCGAGACCTCATCACCCAG
GTTAAGATCAAGGTCTTTTCACCTGGCCCGCATGGACACCCAGACCAGGTCCCCTACATCGTGACCTGGG
AAGCCTTGGCTTTTGACCCCCCTCCCTGGGTCAAGCCCTTTGTACACCCTAAGCCTCCGCCTCCTCTTCC
TCCATCCGCCCCGTCTCTCCCCCTTGAACCTCCTCGTTCGACCCCGCCTCGATCCTCCCTTTATCCAGCC
CTCACTCCTTCTCTAGGCGCCGGCCGGATCTGCCACCATGGTGAGCAAGGGCGAGGAGGATAACATGGCC
ATCATCAAGGAGTTCATGCGCTTCAAGGTGCACATGGAGGGCTCCGTGAACGGCCACGAGTTCGAGATCG
AGGGCGAGGGCGAGGGCCGCCCCTACGAGGGCACCCAGACCGCCAAGCTGAAGGTGACCAAGGGTGGCCC
CCTGCCCTTCGCCTGGGACATCCTGTCCCCTCAGTTCATGTACGGCTCCAAGGCCTACGTGAAGCACCCC
GCCGACATCCCCGACTACTTGAAGCTGTCCTTCCCCGAGGGCTTCAAGTGGGAGCGCGTGATGAACTTCG
AGGACGGCGGCGTGGTGACCGTGACCCAGGACTCCTCCCTGCAGGACGGCGAGTTCATCTACAAGGTGAA
GCTGCGCGGCACCAACTTCCCCTCCGACGGCCCCGTAATGCAGAAGAAGACCATGGGCTGGGAGGCCTCC
TCCGAGCGGATGTACCCCGAGGACGGCGCCCTGAAGGGCGAGATCAAGCAGAGGCTGAAGCTGAAGGACG
GCGGCCACTACGACGCTGAGGTCAAGACCACCTACAAGGCCAAGAAGCCCGTGCAGCTGCCCGGCGCCTA
CAACGTCAACATCAAGTTGGACATCACCTCCCACAACGAGGACTACACCATCGTGGAACAGTACGAACGC
GCCGAGGGCCGCCACTCCACCGGCGGCATGGACGAGCTGTACAAGTCCGGACTCAGATCCGCTGGCCCAG
GAACAAGTTTGTACAAAAAAGCAGGCTTTCCGGTCGCCACCATGGTGAGCAAGGGCGAGGAGCTGTTCAC
CGGGGTGGTGCCCATCCTGGTCGAGCTGGACGGCGACGTAAACGGCCACAAGTTCAGCGTGTCCGGCGAG
GGCGAGGGCGATGCCACCTACGGCAAGCTGACCCTGAAGTTCATCTGCACCACCGGCAAGCTGCCCGTGC
CCTGGCCCACCCTCGTGACCACCCTGACCTACGGCGTGCAGTGCTTCAGCCGCTACCCCGACCACATGAA
GCAGCACGACTTCTTCAAGTCCGCCATGCCCGAAGGCTACGTCCAGGAGCGCACCATCTTCTTCAAGGAC
GACGGCAACTACAAGACCCGCGCCGAGGTGAAGTTCGAGGGCGACACCCTGGTGAACCGCATCGAGCTGA
AGGGCATCGACTTCAAGGAGGACGGCAACATCCTGGGGCACAAGCTGGAGTACAACTACAACAGCCACAA
CGTCTATATCATGGCCGACAAGCAGAAGAACGGCATCAAGGTGAACTTCAAGATCCGCCACAACATCGAG
GACGGCAGCGTGCAGCTCGCCGACCACTACCAGCAGAACACCCCCATCGGCGACGGCCCCGTGCTGCTGC
CCGACAACCACTACCTGAGCACCCAGTCCGCCCTGAGCAAAGACCCCAACGAGAAGCGCGATCACATGGT
CCTGCTGGAGTTCGTGACCGCCGCCGGGATCACTCTCGGCATGGACGAGCTGTACAAGTCCGGACTCAGA
TCCGGTACCGAATTCATGCCGTCGGAGAAGACCTTCAAGCAGCGCCGCACCTTCGAACAAAGAGTAGAAG
ATGTCCGACTTATTCGAGAGCAGCATCCAACCAAAATCCCGGTGATAATAGAACGATACAAGGGTGAGAA
GCAGCTTCCTGTTCTGGATAAAACAAAGTTCCTTGTACCTGACCATGTCAACATGAGTGAGCTCATCAAG
ATAATTAGAAGGCGCTTACAGCTCAATGCTAATCAGGCCTTCTTCCTGTTGGTGAACGGACACAGCATGG
TCAGCGTCTCCACACCAATCTCAGAGGTGTATGAGAGTGAGAAAGATGAAGATGGATTCCTGTACATGGT
CTATGCCTCCCAGGAGACGTTCGGGATGAAATTGTCAGTGTAAGTCGACCCTGTGGAATGTGTGTCAGTT
AGGGTGTGGAAAGTCCCCAGGCTCCCCAGCAGGCAGAAGTATGCAAAGCATGCATCTCAATTAGTCAGCA
ACCAGGTGTGGAAAGTCCCCAGGCTCCCCAGCAGGCAGAAGTATGCAAAGCATGCATCTCAATTAGTCAG
CAACCATAGTCCCGCCCCTAACTCCGCCCATCCCGCCCCTAACTCCGCCCAGTTCCGCCCATTCTCCGCC
CCATGGCTGACTAATTTTTTTTATTTATGCAGAGGCCGAGGCCGCCTCGGCCTCTGAGCTATTCCAGAAG
TAGTGAGGAGGCTTTTTTGGAGGCCTAGGCTTTTGCAAAAAGCTTACCATGACCGAGTACAAGCCCACGG
TGCGCCTCGCCACCCGCGACGACGTCCCCAGGGCCGTACGCACCCTCGCCGCCGCGTTCGCCGACTACCC
CGCCACGCGCCACACCGTCGATCCGGACCGCCACATCGAGCGGGTCACCGAGCTGCAAGAACTCTTCCTC
ACGCGCGTCGGGCTCGACATCGGCAAGGTGTGGGTCGCGGACGACGGCGCCGCGGTGGCGGTCTGGACCA
CGCCGGAGAGCGTCGAAGCGGGGGCGGTGTTCGCCGAGATCGGCCCGCGCATGGCCGAGTTGAGCGGTTC
CCGGCTGGCCGCGCAGCAACAGATGGAAGGCCTCCTGGCGCCGCACCGGCCCAAGGAGCCCGCGTGGTTC
CTGGCCACCGTCGGCGTCTCGCCCGACCACCAGGGCAAGGGTCTGGGCAGCGCCGTCGTGCTCCCCGGAG
TGGAGGCGGCCGAGCGCGCCGGGGTGCCCGCCTTCCTGGAGACCTCCGCGCCCCGCAACCTCCCCTTCTA
CGAGCGGCTCGGCTTCACCGTCACCGCCGACGTCGAGGTGCCCGAAGGACCGCGCACCTGGTGCATGACC
CGCAAGCCCGGTGCCTGACGCCCGCCCCACGACCCGCAGCGCCCGACCGAAAGGAGCGCACGACCCCATG
CATCGATAAAATAAAAGATTTTATTTAGTCTCCAGAAAAAGGGGGGAATGAAAGACCCCACCTGTAGGTT
TGGCAAGCTAGCTTAAGTAACGCCATTTTGCAAGGCATGGAAAAATACATAACTGAGAATAGAGAAGTTC
AGATCAAGGTCAGGAACAGATGGAACAGCTGAATATGGGCCAAACAGGATATCTGTGGTAAGCAGTTCCT
GCCCCGGCTCAGGGCCAAGAACAGATGGAACAGCTGAATATGGGCCAAACAGGATATCTGTGGTAAGCAG
TTCCTGCCCCGGCTCAGGGCCAAGAACAGATGGTCCCCAGATGCGGTCCAGCCCTCAGCAGTTTCTAGAG
AACCATCAGATGTTTCCAGGGTGCCCCAAGGACCTGAAATGACCCTGTGCCTTATTTGAACTAACCAATC
AGTTCGCTTCTCGCTTCTGTTCGCGCGCTTCTGCTCCCCGAGCTCAATAAAAGAGCCCACAACCCCTCAC
TCGGGGCGCCAGTCCTCCGATTGACTGAGTCGCCCGGGTACCCGTGTATCCAATAAACCCTCTTGCAGTT
GCATCCGACTTGTGGTCTCGCTGTTCCTTGGGAGGGTCTCCTCTGAGTGATTGACTACCCGTCAGCGGGG
GTCTTTCACATGCAGCATGTATCAAAATTAATTTGGTTTTTTTTCTTAAGTATTTACATTAAATGGCCAT
AGTTGCATTAATGAATCGGCCAACGCGCGGGGAGAGGCGGTTTGCGTATTGGGCGCTCTTCCGCTTCCTC
GCTCACTGACTCGCTGCGCTCGGTCGTTCGGCTGCGGCGAGCGGTATCAGCTCACTCAAAGGCGGTAATA
CGGTTATCCACAGAATCAGGGGATAACGCAGGAAAGAACATGTGAGCAAAAGGCCAGCAAAAGGCCAGGA
ACCGTAAAAAGGCCGCGTTGCTGGCGTTTTTCCATAGGCTCCGCCCCCCTGACGAGCATCACAAAAATCG
ACGCTCAAGTCAGAGGTGGCGAAACCCGACAGGACTATAAAGATACCAGGCGTTTCCCCCTGGAAGCTCC
CTCGTGCGCTCTCCTGTTCCGACCCTGCCGCTTACCGGATACCTGTCCGCCTTTCTCCCTTCGGGAAGCG
TGGCGCTTTCTCATAGCTCACGCTGTAGGTATCTCAGTTCGGTGTAGGTCGTTCGCTCCAAGCTGGGCTG
TGTGCACGAACCCCCCGTTCAGCCCGACCGCTGCGCCTTATCCGGTAACTATCGTCTTGAGTCCAACCCG
GTAAGACACGACTTATCGCCACTGGCAGCAGCCACTGGTAACAGGATTAGCAGAGCGAGGTATGTAGGCG
GTGCTACAGAGTTCTTGAAGTGGTGGCCTAACTACGGCTACACTAGAAGAACAGTATTTGGTATCTGCGC
TCTGCTGAAGCCAGTTACCTTCGGAAAAAGAGTTGGTAGCTCTTGATCCGGCAAACAAACCACCGCTGGT
AGCGGTGGTTTTTTTGTTTGCAAGCAGCAGATTACGCGCAGAAAAAAAGGATCTCAAGAAGATCCTTTGA
TCTTTTCTACGGGGTCTGACGCTCAGTGGAACGAAAACTCACGTTAAGGGATTTTGGTCATGAGATTATC
AAAAAGGATCTTCACCTAGATCCTTTTGCGGCCGCAAATCAATCTAAAGTATATATGAGTAAACTTGGTC
TGACAGTTACCAATGCTTAATCAGTGAGGCACCTATCTCAGCGATCTGTCTATTTCGTTCATCCATAGTT
GCCTGACTCCCCGTCGTGTAGATAACTACGATACGGGAGGGCTTACCATCTGGCCCCAGTGCTGCAATGA
TACCGCGAGACCCACGCTCACCGGCTCCAGATTTATCAGCAATAAACCAGCCAGCCGGAAGGGCCGAGCG
CAGAAGTGGTCCTGCAACTTTATCCGCCTCCATCCAGTCTATTAATTGTTGCCGGGAAGCTAGAGTAAGT
AGTTCGCCAGTTAATAGTTTGCGCAACGTTGTTGCCATTGCTACAGGCATCGTGGTGTCACGCTCGTCGT
TTGGTATGGCTTCATTCAGCTCCGGTTCCCAACGATCAAGGCGAGTTACATGATCCCCCATGTTGTGCAA
AAAAGCGGTTAGCTCCTTCGGTCCTCCGATCGTTGTCAGAAGTAAGTTGGCCGCAGTGTTATCACTCATG
GTTATGGCAGCACTGCATAATTCTCTTACTGTCATGCCATCCGTAAGATGCTTTTCTGTGACTGGTGAGT
ACTCAACCAAGTCATTCTGAGAATAGTGTATGCGGCGACCGAGTTGCTCTTGCCCGGCGTCAATACGGGA
TAATACCGCGCCACATAGCAGAACTTTAAAAGTGCTCATCATTGGAAAACGTTCTTCGGGGCGAAAACTC
TCAAGGATCTTACCGCTGTTGAGATCCAGTTCGATGTAACCCACTCGTGCACCCAACTGATCTTCAGCAT
CTTTTACTTTCACCAGCGTTTCTGGGTGAGCAAAAACAGGAAGGCAAAATGCCGCAAAAAAGGGAATAAG
GGCGACACGGAAATGTTGAATACTCATACTCTTCCTTTTTCAATATTATTGAAGCATTTATCAGGGTTAT
TGTCTCATGAGCGGATACATATTTGAATGTATTTAGAAAAATAAACAAATAGGGGTTCCGCGCACATTTC
CCCGAAAAGTGCCACCTGCAGC
