>Addgene plasmid #22418 | pBABE-puro mCherry-EGFP-LC3B | addgene partial sequence | sequence record 86540 | AmpSeq-F 5'-ctcatgagcggatacatatttgaa-3'
AAATAAACAAATAGGGGTTCCGCGCACATTTCCCCGAAAAGTGCCACCTGCAGCCTGAATATGGGCCAAA
CAGGATATCTGTGGTAAGCAGTTCCTGCCCCGGCTCAGGGCCAAGAACAGATGGAACAGCTGAATATGGG
CCAAACAGGATATCTGTGGTAAGCAGTTCCTGCCCCGGCTCAGGGCCAAGAACAGATGGTCCCCAGATGC
GGTCCAGCCCTCAGCAGTTTCTAGAGAACCATCAGATGTTTCCAGGGTGCCCCAAGGACCTGAAATGACC
CTGTGCCTTATTTGAACTAACCAATCAGTTCGCTTCTCGCTTCTGTTCGCGCGCTTCTGCTCCCCGAGCT
CAATAAAAGAGCCCACAACCCCTCACTCGGGGCGCCAGTCCTCCGATTGACTGAGTCGCCCGGGTACCCG
TGTATCCAATAAACCCTCTTGCAGTTGCATCCGACTTGTGGTCTCGCTGTTCCTTGGGAGGGTCTCCTCT
GAGTGATTGACTACCCGTCAGCGGGGGTCTTTCATTTGGGGGCTCGTCCGGGATCGGGAGACCCCTGCCC
AGGGACCACCGACCCACCACCGGGAGGCAAGCTGGCCAGCAACTTATCTGTGTCTGTCCGATTGTCTAGT
GTCTATGACTGATTTTATGCGCCTGCGTCGGTACTAGTTAGCTAACTAGCTCTGTATCTGGCGGACCCGT
GGTGGAACTGACGAGTTCTGAACACCCGGCCGCAACCCTGGGAGACGTCCCAGGGACTTTGGGGGCCGTT
TTTGTGGCCCGACCTGAGGAAGGGAGTCGATGTGGAATCCGACCCCGTCAGGATATGTGGTTCTGGTAGG
AGACGAGAACCTAAAACAGTTCCCGCCTCCGTCTGAATTTTTGCTTTCGGTTTGGAACCGAAGCCGCGCG
TCTTGTCTGCTGCAGCGCTGCAGCATCGTTCTGTGTTGTCTCTGTCTGACTGTGTTTCTGTATTTGTCTG
AAAATTAGGGCCAGACTGTTACCACTCCCTTAAGTTTGACCTTAGGTCACTGGAAAGATGTCGAGCGGAT
CGCTCACAAC
