>Addgene plasmid #22418 | pBABE-puro mCherry-EGFP-LC3B | addgene partial sequence | sequence record 102877 | mCherry-R 5'-TTGGTCACCTTCAGCTTGG-3'
GGGCGGCCCTCGCCCTCGCCCTCGATCTCGAACTCGTGGCCGTTCACGGAGCCCTCCATGTGCACCTTGA
AGCGCATGAACTCCTTGATGATGGCCATGTTATCCTCCTCGCCCTTGCTCACCATGGTGGCAGATCCGGC
CGGCGCCTAGAGAAGGAGTGAGGGCTGGATAAAGGGAGGATCGAGGCGGGGTCGAACGAGGAGGTTCAAG
GGGGAGAGACGGGGCGGATGGAGGAAGAGGAGGCGGAGGCTTAGGGTGTACAAAGGGCTTGACCCAGGGA
GGGGGGTCAAAAGCCAAGGCTTCCCAGGTCACGATGTAGGGGACCTGGTCTGGGTGTCCATGCGGGCCAG
GTGAAAAGACCTTGATCTTAACCTGGGTGATGAGGTCTCGGTTAAAGGTGCCGTCTCGCGGCCATCCGAC
GTTAAAGGTTGGCCATTCTGCAGAGCAGAAGGTAACCCAACGTCTCTTCTTGACATCTACCGACTGGTTG
TGAGCGATCCGCTCGACATCTTTCCAGTGACCTAAGGTCAAACTTAAGGGAGTGGTAACAGTCTGGCCCT
AATTTTCAGACAAATACAGAAACACAGTCAGACAGAGACAACACAGAACGATGCTGCAGCGCTGCAGCAG
ACAAGACGCGCGGCTTCGGTTCCAAACCGAAAGCAAAAATTCAGACGGAGGCGGGAACTGTTTTAGGTTC
TCGTCTCCTACCAGAACCACATATCCTGACGGGGTCGGATTCCACATCGACTCCCTTCCTCAGGTCGGGC
CACAAAAACGGCCCCCAAAGTCCCTGGGACGTCTCCCAGGGTTGCGGCCGGGTGTTCAGAACTCGTCAGT
TCCACCACGGGTCCGCCAGATACAGAGCTAGTTAGCTAACTAGTACCGACGCAGGCGCATAAAATCAGTC
ATAGACACTAGACAATCGGACAGACACAGATAAGTTGCTGGCCAGCTTGCCTCCCGGTGGTGGGTCGGTG
GTCCCTGGGCAGGGGTCTCCCGATCCCGGACGAGCCCCCAAATGAAAGACCCCCGCTGACGGGTAGTCAA
TCACTCAGAGGAGACCCTCCCAAGGAACAGCGAGACC
