>Addgene plasmid #22418 | pBABE-puro mCherry-EGFP-LC3B | addgene partial sequence | sequence record 102878 | pBABE5 5'-CTTTATCCAGCCCTCAC-3'
GGATCTGCCACCATGGTGAGCAAGGGCGAGGAGGATAACATGGCCATCATCAAGGAGTTCATGCGCTTCA
AGGTGCACATGGAGGGCTCCGTGAACGGCCACGAGTTCGAGATCGAGGGCGAGGGCGAGGGCCGCCCCTA
CGAGGGCACCCAGACCGCCAAGCTGAAGGTGACCAAGGGTGGCCCCCTGCCCTTCGCCTGGGACATCCTG
TCCCCTCAGTTCATGTACGGCTCCAAGGCCTACGTGAAGCACCCCGCCGACATCCCCGACTACTTGAAGC
TGTCCTTCCCCGAGGGCTTCAAGTGGGAGCGCGTGATGAACTTCGAGGACGGCGGCGTGGTGACCGTGAC
CCAGGACTCCTCCCTGCAGGACGGCGAGTTCATCTACAAGGTGAAGCTGCGCGGCACCAACTTCCCCTCC
GACGGCCCCGTAATGCAGAAGAAGACCATGGGCTGGGAGGCCTCCTCCGAGCGGATGTACCCCGAGGACG
GCGCCCTGAAGGGCGAGATCAAGCAGAGGCTGAAGCTGAAGGACGGCGGCCACTACGACGCTGAGGTCAA
GACCACCTACAAGGCCAAGAAGCCCGTGCAGCTGCCCGGCGCCTACAACGTCAACATCAAGTTGGACATC
ACCTCCCACAACGAGGACTACACCATCGTGGAACAGTACGAACGCGCCGAGGGCCGCCACTCCACCGGCG
GCATGGACGAGCTGTACAAGTCCGGACTCAGATCCGCTGGCCCAGGAACAAGTTTGTACAAAAAAGCAGG
CTTTCCGGTCGCCACCATGGTGAGCAAGGGCGAGGAGCTGTTCACCGGGGTGGTGCCCATCCTGGTCGAG
CTGGACGGCGACGTAAACGGCCACAAGTTCAGCGTGTCCGGCGAGGGCGAGGGCGATGCCACCTACGGCA
AGCTGACCCTGAAGTTCATCTGCACCACCGGCAAGCTGCCCGTGCCCTGGCCCACCCTCGTGACCACCCT
GACCTACGGCGTGCAGTGCTTCAGCCGCTACCCCGACCACATGAAGCAGCACGACTTCTTCAAGTCCGCC
ATGCCCGAAGGCTACGTCCAGGAGCGCACCATCTTCTTCAAGGACGACGGCAACTACAAGACCCGCG
