>Addgene plasmid #22418 | pBABE-puro mCherry-EGFP-LC3B | addgene partial sequence | sequence record 102879 | mCherry-F 5'-ccccgtaatgcagaagaaga-3'
CGAGGACGGCGCCCTGAAGGGCGAGATCAAGCAGAGGCTGAAGCTGAAGGACGGCGGCCACTACGACGCT
GAGGTCAAGACCACCTACAAGGCCAAGAAGCCCGTGCAGCTGCCCGGCGCCTACAACGTCAACATCAAGT
TGGACATCACCTCCCACAACGAGGACTACACCATCGTGGAACAGTACGAACGCGCCGAGGGCCGCCACTC
CACCGGCGGCATGGACGAGCTGTACAAGTCCGGACTCAGATCCGCTGGCCCAGGAACAAGTTTGTACAAA
AAAGCAGGCTTTCCGGTCGCCACCATGGTGAGCAAGGGCGAGGAGCTGTTCACCGGGGTGGTGCCCATCC
TGGTCGAGCTGGACGGCGACGTAAACGGCCACAAGTTCAGCGTGTCCGGCGAGGGCGAGGGCGATGCCAC
CTACGGCAAGCTGACCCTGAAGTTCATCTGCACCACCGGCAAGCTGCCCGTGCCCTGGCCCACCCTCGTG
ACCACCCTGACCTACGGCGTGCAGTGCTTCAGCCGCTACCCCGACCACATGAAGCAGCACGACTTCTTCA
AGTCCGCCATGCCCGAAGGCTACGTCCAGGAGCGCACCATCTTCTTCAAGGACGACGGCAACTACAAGAC
CCGCGCCGAGGTGAAGTTCGAGGGCGACACCCTGGTGAACCGCATCGAGCTGAAGGGCATCGACTTCAAG
GAGGACGGCAACATCCTGGGGCACAAGCTGGAGTACAACTACAACAGCCACAACGTCTATATCATGGCCG
ACAAGCAGAAGAACGGCATCAAGGTGAACTTCAAGATCCGCCACAACATCGAGGACGGCAGCGTGCAGCT
CGCCGACCACTACCAGCAGAACACCCCCATCGGCGACGGCCCCGTGCTGCTGCCCGACAACCACTACCTG
AGCACCCAGTCCGCCCTGAGCAAAGACCCCAACGAGAAGCGCGATCACATGGTCCTGCTGGAGTTCGTGA
CCGCCGCCGGGATCACTCTCGGCATGGACGAGCTGTACAAGTCCGGACTCAGATCCGGTACCGAATTCAT
GCCGTCG
