>Addgene plasmid #22418 | pBABE-puro mCherry-EGFP-LC3B | addgene partial sequence | sequence record 102894 | EGFP-C 5'-CATGGTCCTGCTGGAGTTCGTG-3'
CTCTCGGCATGGACGAGCTGTACAAGTCCGGACTCAGATCCGGTACCGAATTCATGCCGTCGGAGAAGAC
CTTCAAGCAGCGCCGCACCTTCGAACAAAGAGTAGAAGATGTCCGACTTATTCGAGAGCAGCATCCAACC
AAAATCCCGGTGATAATAGAACGATACAAGGGTGAGAAGCAGCTTCCTGTTCTGGATAAAACAAAGTTCC
TTGTACCTGACCATGTCAACATGAGTGAGCTCATCAAGATAATTAGAAGGCGCTTACAGCTCAATGCTAA
TCAGGCCTTCTTCCTGTTGGTGAACGGACACAGCATGGTCAGCGTCTCCACACCAATCTCAGAGGTGTAT
GAGAGTGAGAAAGATGAAGATGGATTCCTGTACATGGTCTATGCCTCCCAGGAGACGTTCGGGATGAAAT
TGTCAGTGTAAGTCGACCCTGTGGAATGTGTGTCAGTTAGGGTGTGGAAAGTCCCCAGGCTCCCCAGCAG
GCAGAAGTATGCAAAGCATGCATCTCAATTAGTCAGCAACCAGGTGTGGAAAGTCCCCAGGCTCCCCAGC
AGGCAGAAGTATGCAAAGCATGCATCTCAATTAGTCAGCAACCATAGTCCCGCCCCTAACTCCGCCCATC
CCGCCCCTAACTCCGCCCAGTTCCGCCCATTCTCCGCCCCATGGCTGACTAATTTTTTTTATTTATGCAG
AGGCCGAGGCCGCCTCGGCCTCTGAGCTATTCCAGAAGTAGTGAGGAGGCTTTTTTGGAGGCCTAGGCTT
TTGCAAAAAGCTTACCATGACCGAGTACAAGCCCACGGTGCGCCTCGCCACCCGCGACGACGTCCCCAGG
GCCGTACGCACCCTCGCCGCCGCGTTCGCCGACTACCCCGCCACGCGCCACACCGTCGATCCGGACCGCC
ACATCGAGCGGGTCACCGAGCTGCAAGAACTCTTCCTCACGCGCGTCGGGCTCGACATCGGCAAGGTGTG
GGTCGCGGACGACGGCGCCGCGGTGGCGGTCTGGACCACGCCGGAGAGCGTCGAAGCGGGG
