>Addgene plasmid #22418 | pBABE-puro mCherry-EGFP-LC3B | addgene partial sequence | sequence record 102896 | hMAP1LC3B-R2 5'-GTTGGATGCTGCTCTCGAAT-3'
TCTTTGTTCGAAGGTGCGGCGCTGCTTGAAGGTCTTCTCCGACGGCATGAATTCGGTACCGGATCTGAGT
CCGGACTTGTACAGCTCGTCCATGCCGAGAGTGATCCCGGCGGCGGTCACGAACTCCAGCAGGACCATGT
GATCGCGCTTCTCGTTGGGGTCTTTGCTCAGGGCGGACTGGGTGCTCAGGTAGTGGTTGTCGGGCAGCAG
CACGGGGCCGTCGCCGATGGGGGTGTTCTGCTGGTAGTGGTCGGCGAGCTGCACGCTGCCGTCCTCGATG
TTGTGGCGGATCTTGAAGTTCACCTTGATGCCGTTCTTCTGCTTGTCGGCCATGATATAGACGTTGTGGC
TGTTGTAGTTGTACTCCAGCTTGTGCCCCAGGATGTTGCCGTCCTCCTTGAAGTCGATGCCCTTCAGCTC
GATGCGGTTCACCAGGGTGTCGCCCTCGAACTTCACCTCGGCGCGGGTCTTGTAGTTGCCGTCGTCCTTG
AAGAAGATGGTGCGCTCCTGGACGTAGCCTTCGGGCATGGCGGACTTGAAGAAGTCGTGCTGCTTCATGT
GGTCGGGGTAGCGGCTGAAGCACTGCACGCCGTAGGTCAGGGTGGTCACGAGGGTGGGCCAGGGCACGGG
CAGCTTGCCGGTGGTGCAGATGAACTTCAGGGTCAGCTTGCCGTAGGTGGCATCGCCCTCGCCCTCGCCG
GACACGCTGAACTTGTGGCCGTTTACGTCGCCGTCCAGCTCGACCAGGATGGGCACCACCCCGGTGAACA
GCTCCTCGCCCTTGCTCACCATGGTGGCGACCGGAAAGCCTGCTTTTTTGTACAAACTTGTTCCTGGGCC
AGCGGATCTGAGTCCGGACTTGTACAGCTCGTCCATGCCGCCGGTGGAGTGGCGGCCCTCGGCGCGTTCG
TACTGTTCCACGATGGTGTAGTCCTCGTTGTGGGAGGTGATGTCCAACTTGATGTTGACGTTGTAGGCGC
CGGGCAGCTGCACGGGCTTCTTGGCCTTGTAGGTGGTCTTGACCTCAGCGTCGTA
