>Addgene plasmid #22418 | pBABE-puro mCherry-EGFP-LC3B | addgene partial sequence | sequence record 102897 | pBABE3 5'-ACCCTAACTGACACACATTCC-3'
AATTTCATCCCGAACGTCTCCTGGGAGGCATAGACCATGTACAGGAATCCATCTTCATCTTTCTCACTCT
CATACACCTCTGAGATTGGTGTGGAGACGCTGACCATGCTGTGTCCGTTCACCAACAGGAAGAAGGCCTG
ATTAGCATTGAGCTGTAAGCGCCTTCTAATTATCTTGATGAGCTCACTCATGTTGACATGGTCAGGTACA
AGGAACTTTGTTTTATCCAGAACAGGAAGCTGCTTCTCACCCTTGTATCGTTCTATTATCACCGGGATTT
TGGTTGGATGCTGCTCTCGAATAAGTCGGACATCTTCTACTCTTTGTTCGAAGGTGCGGCGCTGCTTGAA
GGTCTTCTCCGACGGCATGAATTCGGTACCGGATCTGAGTCCGGACTTGTACAGCTCGTCCATGCCGAGA
GTGATCCCGGCGGCGGTCACGAACTCCAGCAGGACCATGTGATCGCGCTTCTCGTTGGGGTCTTTGCTCA
GGGCGGACTGGGTGCTCAGGTAGTGGTTGTCGGGCAGCAGCACGGGGCCGTCGCCGATGGGGGTGTTCTG
CTGGTAGTGGTCGGCGAGCTGCACGCTGCCGTCCTCGATGTTGTGGCGGATCTTGAAGTTCACCTTGATG
CCGTTCTTCTGCTTGTCGGCCATGATATAGACGTTGTGGCTGTTGTAGTTGTACTCCAGCTTGTGCCCCA
GGATGTTGCCGTCCTCCTTGAAGTCGATGCCCTTCAGCTCGATGCGGTTCACCAGGGTGTCGCCCTCGAA
CTTCACCTCGGCGCGGGTCTTGTAGTTGCCGTCGTCCTTGAAGAAGATGGTGCGCTCCTGGACGTAGCCT
TCGGGCATGGCGGACTTGAAGAAGTCGTGCTGCTTCATGTGGTCGGGGTAGCGGCTGAAGCACTGCACGC
CGTAGGTCAGGGTGGTCACGAGGGTGGGCCAGGGCACGGGCAGCTTGCCGGTGGTGCAGATGAACTTCAG
GGTCAGCTTGCCGTAGGTGGCATCGCCCTCGCCCTCGCCGGACACGCTGAACTTGTGGCCGTTTACGTCG
CCGTCCAGCTCGACCAGGATGGGCACCACCC
