>Addgene plasmid #22418 | pBABE-puro mCherry-EGFP-LC3B | addgene partial sequence | sequence record 127722 | pLXSN5 5'-CCCTTGAACCTCCTCGTTCGACC-3'
CAGCCCTCACTCCTTCTCTAGGCGCCGGCCGGATCTGCCACCATGGTGAGCAAGGGCGAGGAGGATAACA
TGGCCATCATCAAGGAGTTCATGCGCTTCAAGGTGCACATGGAGGGCTCCGTGAACGGCCACGAGTTCGA
GATCGAGGGCGAGGGCGAGGGCCGCCCCTACGAGGGCACCCAGACCGCCAAGCTGAAGGTGACCAAGGGT
GGCCCCCTGCCCTTCGCCTGGGACATCCTGTCCCCTCAGTTCATGTACGGCTCCAAGGCCTACGTGAAGC
ACCCCGCCGACATCCCCGACTACTTGAAGCTGTCCTTCCCCGAGGGCTTCAAGTGGGAGCGCGTGATGAA
CTTCGAGGACGGCGGCGTGGTGACCGTGACCCAGGACTCCTCCCTGCAGGACGGCGAGTTCATCTACAAG
GTGAAGCTGCGCGGCACCAACTTCCCCTCCGACGGCCCCGTAATGCAGAAGAAGACCATGGGCTGGGAGG
CCTCCTCCGAGCGGATGTACCCCGAGGACGGCGCCCTGAAGGGCGAGATCAAGCAGAGGCTGAAGCTGAA
GGACGGCGGCCACTACGACGCTGAGGTCAAGACCACCTACAAGGCCAAGAAGCCCGTGCAGCTGCCCGGC
GCCTACAACGTCAACATCAAGTTGGACATCACCTCCCACAACGAGGACTACACCATCGTGGAACAGTACG
AACGCGCCGAGGGCCGCCACTCCACCGGCGGCATGGACGAGCTGTACAAGTCCGGACTCAGATCCGCTGG
CCCAGGAACAAGTTTGTAC
